>Addgene plasmid #34881 | Ai34 | depositor full sequence | sequence record 42183 | Ai34 sequence 16259 bps
CCGCGGCAGGCCCTCCGAGCGTGGTGGAGCCGTTCTGTGAGACAGCCGGGTACGAGTCGTGACGCTGGAA
GGGGCAAGCGGGTGGTGGGCAGGAATGCGGTCCGCCCTGCAGCAACCGGAGGGGGAGGGAGAAGGGAGCG
GAAAAGTCTCCACCGGACGCGGCCATGGCTCGGGGGGGGGGGGGCAGCGGAGGASCGCTTCCGGCCGACG
TCTCGTCGCTGATTGGCTTYTTTTCCTCCCGCCGTGTGTGAAAACACAAATGGCGTGTTTTGGTTGGCGT
AAGGCGCCTGTCAGTTAACGGCAGCCGGAGTGCGCAGCCGCCGGCAGCCTCGCTCTGCCCACTGGGTGGG
GCGGGAGGTAGGTGGGGTGAGGCGAGCTGNACGTGCGGGCGCGGTCGGCCTCTGGCGGGGCGGGGGAGGG
GAGGGAGGGTCAGCGAAAGTAGCTCGCGCGCGAGCGGCCGCCCACCCTCCCCTTCCTCTGGGGGAGTCGT
TTTACCCGCCGCCGGCCGGGCCTCGTCGTCTGATTGGCTCTCGGGGCCCAGAAAACTGGCCCTTGCCATT
GGCTCGTGTTCGTGCAAGTTGAGTCCATCCGCCGGCCAGCGGGGGCGGCGAGGAGGCGCTCCCAGGTTCC
GGCCCTCCCCTCGGCCCCGCGCCGCAGAGTCTGGCCGCGCGCCCCTGCGCAACGTGGCAGGAAGCGCGCG
CTGGGGGCGGGGACGGGCAGTAGGGCTGAGCGGCTGCGGGGCGGGTGCAAGCACGTTTCCGACTTGAGTT
GCCTCAAGAGGGGCGTGCTGAGCCAGACCTCCATCGCGCACTCCGGGGAGTGGAGGGAAGGAGCGAGGGC
TCAGTTGGGCTGTTTTGGAGGCAGGAAGCACTTGCTCTCCCAAAGTCGCTCTGAGTTGTTATCAGTAAGG
GAGCTGCAGTGGAGTAGGCGGGGAGAAGGCCGCACCCTTCTCCGGAGGGGGGAGGGGAGTGTTGCAATAC
CTTTCTGGGAGTTCTCTGCTGCCTCCTGGCTTCTGAGGACCGCCCTGGGCCTGGGAGAATCCCTTGCCCC
CTCTTCCCCTCGTGATCTGCAACTCCAGTCTTTCTAGTTAATTAACCGTTTAAACAATTCTGCAGGAATC
TAGTTATTAATAGTAATCAATTACGGGGTCATTAGTTCATAGCCCATATATGGAGTTCCGCGTTACATAA
CTTACGGTAAATGGCCCGCCTGGCTGACCGCCCAACGACCCCCGCCCATTGACGTCAATAATGACGTATG
TTCCCATAGTAACGCCAATAGGGACTTTCCATTGACGTCAATGGGTGGAGTATTTACGGTAAACTGCCCA
CTTGGCAGTACATCAAGTGTATCATATGCCAAGTACGCCCCCTATTGACGTCAATGACGGTAAATGGCCC
GCCTGGCATTATGCCCAGTACATGACCTTATGGGACTTTCCTACTTGGCAGTACATCTACGTATTAGTCA
TCGCTATTACCATGGTCGAGGTGAGCCCCACGTTCTGCTTCACTCTCCCCATCTCCCCCCCCTCCCCACC
CCCAATTTTGTATTTATTTATTTTTTAATTATTTTGTGCAGCGATGGGGGCGGGGGGGGGGGGGGGGCGC
GCGCCAGGCGGGGCGGGGCGGGGCGAGGGGCGGGGCGGGGCGAGGCGGAGAGGTGCGGCGGCAGCCAATC
AGAGCGGCGCGCTCCGAAAGTTTCCTTTTATGGCGAGGCGGCGGCGGCGGCGGCCCTATAAAAAGCGAAG
CGCGCGGCGGGCGGGGAGTCGCTGCGACGCTGCCTTCGCCCCGTGCCCCGCTCCGCCGCCGCCTCGCGCC
GCCCGCCCCGGCTCTGACTGACCGCGTTACTCCCACAGGTGAGCGGGCGGGACGGCCCTTCTCCTCCGGG
CTGTAATTAGCGCTTGGTTTAATGACGGCTTGTTTCTTTTCTGTGGCTGCGTGAAAGCCTTGAGGGGCTC
CGGGAGGGCCCTTTGTGCGGGGGGAGCGGCTCGGGGGGTGCGTGCGTGTGTGTGTGCGTGGGGAGCGCCG
CGTGCGGCTCCGCGCTGCCCGGCGGCTGTGAGCGCTGCGGGCGCGGCGCGGGGCTTTGTGCGCTCCGCAG
TGTGCGCGAGGGGAGCGCGGCCGGGGGCGGTGCCCCGCGGTGCGGGGGGGGCTGCGAGGGGAACAAAGGC
TGCGTGCGGGGTGTGTGCGTGGGGGGGTGAGCAGGGGGTGTGGGCGCGTCGGTCGGGCTGCAACCCCCCC
TGCACCCCCCTCCCCGAGTTGCTGAGCACGGCCCGGCTTCGGGTGCGGGGCTCCGTACGGGGCGTGGCGC
GGGGCTCGCCGTGCCGGGCGGGGGGTGGCGGCAGGTGGGGGTGCCGGGCGGGGCGGGGCCGCCTCGGGCC
GGGGAGGGCTCGGGGGAGGGGCGCGGCGGCCCCCGGAGCGCCGGCGGCTGTCGAGGCGCGGCGAGCCGCA
GCCATTGCCTTTTATGGTAATCGTGCGAGAGGGCGCAGGGACTTCCTTTGTCCCAAATCTGTGCGGAGCC
GAAATCTGGGAGGCGCCGCCGCACCCCCTCTAGCGGGCGCGGGGCGAAGCGGTGCGGCGCCGGCAGGAAG
GAAATGGGCGGGGAGGGCCTTCGTGCGTCGCCGCGCCGCCGTCCCCTTCTCCCTCTCCAGCCTCGGGGCT
GTCCGCGGGGGGACGGCTGCCTTCGGGGGGGACGGGGCAGGGCGGGGTTCGGCTTCTGGCGTGTGACCGG
CGGCTCTAGAGCCTCTGCTAACCATGTTCATGCCTTCTTCTTTTTCCTACAGCTCCTGGGCAACGTGCTG
GTTATTGTGCTGTCTCATCATTTTGGCAAAGAATTGATTTGATACCGCGGGCCCTAAGAAGTTCCTATTC
TCTAGAAAGTATAGGAACTTCGTCGACATTTAAATCATTTAAATATAACTTCGTATAATGTATGCTATAC
GAAGTTATTCGCGATGAATAAATGAAAGCTTGCAGATCTGCGACTCTAGAGGATCTGCGACTCTAGAGGA
TCATAATCAGCCNTACCACATTTTGTAGAGGTTTTACTNGCTTTAAAAAACCTCCCACACCTCCCCCTGA
ACCTGAAACATAAAATGAATGCAATTGTTGTTGTTAACTTGTTTATTGCAGCTTATAATGGTTACAAATA
AAGCAATAGCATCACAAATTTCACAAATAAAGCATTTTTTTCACTGCATTCTAGTTGTGGTTTGTCCAAA
CTCATCAATGTATCTTATCATGTCTGGATCTGCGACTCTAGAGGATCATAATCAGCCATACCACATTTGT
AGAGGTTTTACTTGCTTTAAAAAACCTCCCACACCTCCCCCTGAACCTGAAACATAAAATGAATGCAATT
GTTGTTGTTAACTTGTTTATTGCAGCTTATAATGGTTACAAATAAAGCAATAGCATCACAAATTTCACAA
ATAAAGCATTTTTTTCACTGCATTCTAGTTGTGGTTTGTCCAAACTCATCAATGTATCTTATCATGTCTG
GATCTGCGACTCTAGAGGATCATAATCAGCCATACCACATTTGTAGAGGTTTTACTTGCTTTAAAAAACC
TCCCACACCTCCCCCTGAACCTGAAACATAAAATGAATGCAATTGTTGTTGTTAACTTGTTTATTGCAGC
TTATAATGGTTACAAATAAAGCAATAGCATCACAAATTTCACAAATAAAGCATTTTTTTCACTGCATTCT
AGTTGTGGTTTGTCCAAACTCATCAATGTATCTTATCATGTCTGGATCCCCATCAAGCTGATCCGGAACC
CTTAATATAACTTCGTATAATGTATGCTATACGAAGTTATTAGGTCCCTCGACCTGCAGCCCAAGCTAGA
TCGAATTCGGCCGGCCCCTTCACGTGTTGCACTTAACGCGTCACGTGGGCCGGCCGCCACCATGGACGTG
GTGAATCAGCTGGTGGCTGGGGGTCAGTTCCGGGTGGTCAAGGAGCCCCTTGGCTTCGTGAAGGTGCTGC
AGTGGGTCTTTGCCATCTTCGCCTTTGCTACGTGCGGCAGCTACACCGGAGAGCTTCGGCTGAGCGTGGA
GTGTGCCAACAAGACGGAGAGTGCCCTCAACATCGAAGTCGAATTTGAGTACCCATTCAGGCTGCACCAA
GTGTACTTTGATGCACCCTCCTGCGTTAAAGGGGGCACTACCAAGATCTTCCTAGTTGGTGACTACTCCT
CCTCGGCTGAATTCTTTGTCACCGTGGCTGTGTTTGCCTTCCTCTACTCCATGGGGGCCCTGGCCACCTA
CATCTTCCTGCAGAACAAGTACCGAGAGAACAACAAAGGGCCAATGATGGACTTCCTGGCCACAGCAGTG
TTCGCTTTCATGTGGCTAGTTAGCTCATCCGCCTGGGCCAAAGGCCTGTCCGATGTGAAGATGGCCACTG
ACCCAGAGAACATTATCAAGGAGATGCCTATGTGCCGCCAGACAGGAAACACATGCAAGGAACTGAGGGA
CCCTGTGACTTCAGGACTCAACACCTCGGTGGTGTTTGGCTTCCTGAACCTGGTGCTCTGGGTTGGCAAC
CTATGGTTCGTGTTCAAGGAGACAGGCTGGGCCGCCCCATTCATGCGCGCACCTCCAGGCGCCCCAGAAA
AGCAACCAGCTCCTGGCGATGCCTACGGCGATGCGGGCTATGGGCAGGGCCCCGGAGGCTATGGGCCCCA
GGACTCCTACGGGCCTCAGGGTGGTTATCAACCCGATTACGGGCAGCCAGCCAGCGGCGGTGGCGGTGGC
TACGGGCCTCAGGGCGACTATGGGCAGCAAGGCTACGGCCAACAGGGTGCGCCCACCTCCTTCTCCAATC
AGATGTCGCGAATGGTGAGCAAGGGCGAGGAGGTCATCAAAGAGTTCATGCGCTTCAAGGTGCGCATGGA
GGGCTCCATGAACGGCCACGAGTTCGAGATCGAGGGCGAGGGCGAGGGCCGCCCCTACGAGGGCACCCAG
ACCGCCAAGCTGAAGGTGACCAAGGGCGGCCCCCTGCCCTTCGCCTGGGACATCCTGTCCCCCCAGTTCA
TGTACGGCTCCAAGGCGTACGTGAAGCACCCCGCCGACATCCCCGATTACAAGAAGCTGTCCTTCCCCGA
GGGCTTCAAGTGGGAGCGCGTGATGAACTTCGAGGACGGCGGTCTGGTGACCGTGACCCAGGACTCCTCC
CTGCAGGACGGCACGCTGATCTACAAGGTGAAGATGCGCGGCACCAACTTCCCCCCCGACGGCCCCGTAA
TGCAGAAGAAGACCATGGGCTGGGAGGCCTCCACCGAGCGCCTGTACCCCCGCGACGGCGTGCTGAAGGG
CGAGATCCACCAGGCCCTGAAGCTGAAGGACGGCGGCCACTACCTGGTGGAGTTCAAGACCATCTACATG
GCCAAGAAGCCCGTGCAACTGCCCGGCTACTACTACGTGGACACCAAGCTGGACATCACCTCCCACAACG
AGGACTACACCATCGTGGAACAGTACGAGCGCTCCGAGGGCCGCCACCACCTGTTCCTGGGGCATGGTAC
CGGCAGCACCGGCAGCGGCAGCTCCGGCACCGCCTCCTCCGAGGACAACAACATGGCCGTCATCAAAGAG
TTCATGCGCTTCAAGGTGCGCATGGAGGGCTCCATGAACGGCCACGAGTTCGAGATCGAGGGCGAGGGCG
AGGGCCGCCCCTACGAGGGCACCCAGACCGCCAAGCTGAAGGTGACCAAGGGCGGCCCCCTGCCCTTCGC
CTGGGACATCCTGTCCCCCCAGTTCATGTACGGCTCCAAGGCGTACGTGAAGCACCCCGCCGACATCCCC
GATTACAAGAAGCTGTCCTTCCCCGAGGGCTTCAAGTGGGAGCGCGTGATGAACTTCGAGGACGGCGGTC
TGGTGACCGTGACCCAGGACTCCTCCCTGCAGGACGGCACGCTGATCTACAAGGTGAAGATGCGCGGCAC
CAACTTCCCCCCCGACGGCCCCGTAATGCAGAAGAAGACCATGGGCTGGGAGGCCTCCACCGAGCGCCTG
TACCCCCGCGACGGCGTGCTGAAGGGCGAGATCCACCAGGCCCTGAAGCTGAAGGACGGCGGCCACTACC
TGGTGGAGTTCAAGACCATCTACATGGCCAAGAAGCCCGTGCAACTGCCCGGCTACTACTACGTGGACAC
CAAGCTGGACATCACCTCCCACAACGAGGACTACACCATCGTGGAACAGTACGAGCGCTCCGAGGGCCGC
CACCACCTGTTCCTGTACGGCATGGACGAGCTGTACAAGTAGACGCGTACAAGGCCGGCCCTGCAGGAAT
TCGATATCAAGCTTATCGATAATCAACCTCTGGATTACAAAATTTGTGAAAGATTGACTGGTATTCTTAA
CTATGTTGCTCCTTTTACGCTATGTGGATACGCTGCTTTAATGCCTTTGTATCATGCTATTGCTTCCCGT
ATGGCTTTCATTTTCTCCTCCTTGTATAAATCCTGGTTGCTGTCTCTTTATGAGGAGTTGTGGCCCGTTG
TCAGGCAACGTGGCGTGGTGTGCACTGTGTTTGCTGACGCAACCCCCACTGGTTGGGGCATTGCCACCAC
CTGTCAGCTCCTTTCCGGGACTTTCGCTTTCCCCCTCCCTATTGCCACGGCGGAACTCATCGCCGCCTGC
CTTGCCCGCTGCTGGACAGGGGCTCGGCTGTTGGGCACTGACAATTCCGTGGTGTTGTCGGGGAAATCAT
CGTCCTTTCCTTGGCTGCTCGCCTGTGTTGCCACCTGGATTCTGCGCGGGACGTCCTTCTGCTACGTCCC
TTCGGCCCTCAATCCAGCGGACCTTCCTTCCCGCGGCCTGCTGCCGGCTCTGCGGCCTCTTCCGCGTCTT
CGCCTTCGCCCTCAGACGAGTCGGATCTCCCTTTGGGCCGCCTCCCCGCATCGATACCGTCGACCTCGAC
TGTGCCTTCTAGTTGCCAGCCATCTGTTGTTTGCCCCTCCCCCGTGCCTTCCTTGACCCTGGAAGGTGCC
ACTCCCACTGTCCTTTCCTAATAAAATGAGGAAATTGCATCGCATTGTCTGAGTAGGTGTCATTCTATTC
TGGGGGGTGGGGTGGGGCAGGACAGCAAGGGGGAGGATTGGGAAGACAATAGCAGGCATGCTGGGGAACT
AGTGGTGCCAGGGCGTGCCCTTGGGCTCCCCGGGCGCGGCGGCCGCATCGAATTCTACCGGGTAGGGGAG
GCGCTTTTCCCAAGGCAGTCTGGAGCATGCGCTTTAGCAGCCCCGCTGGGCACTTGGCGCTACACAAGTG
GCCTCTGGCCTCGCACACATTCCACATCCACCGGTAGGCGCCAACCGGCTCCGTTCTTTGGTGGCCCCTT
CGCGCCACCTTCTACTCCTCCCCTAGTCAGGAAGTTCCCCCCCGCCCCGCAGCTCGCGTCGTGCAGGACG
TGACAAATGGAAGTAGCACGTCTCACTAGTCTCGTGCAGATGGACAGCACCGCTGAGCAATGGAAGCGGG
TAGGCCTTTGGGGCAGCGGCCAATAGCAGCTTTGCTCCTTCGCTTTCTGGGCTCAGAGGCTGGGAAGGGG
TGGGTCCGGGGGCGGGCTCAGGGGCGGGCTCAGGGGCGGGGCGGGCGCCCGAAGGTCCTCCGGAGGCCCG
GCATTCTGCACGCTTCAAAAGCGCACGTCTGCCGCGCTGTTCTCCTCTTCCTCATCTCCGGGCCTTTCGA
CCTGCAATCGCCGCTAGCGAAGTTCCTATTCTCTAGAAAGTATAGGAACTTCGCCACCATGGGATCGGCC
ATTGAACAAGATGGATTGCACGCAGGTTCTCCGGCCGCTTGGGTGGAGAGGCTATTCGGCTATGACTGGG
CACAACAGACAATCGGCTGCTCTGATGCCGCCGTGTTCCGGCTGTCAGCGCAGGGGCGCCCGGTTCTTTT
TGTCAAGACCGACCTGTCCGGTGCCCTGAATGAACTGCAGGACGAGGCAGCGCGGCTATCGTGGCTGGCC
ACGACGGGCGTTCCTTGCGCAGCTGTGCTCGACGTTGTCACTGAAGCGGGAAGGGACTGGCTGCTATTGG
GCGAAGTGCCGGGGCAGGATCTCCTGTCATCTCACCTTGCTCCTGCCGAGAAAGTATCCATCATGGCTGA
TGCAATGCGGCGGCTGCATACGCTTGATCCGGCTACCTGCCCATTCGACCACCAAGCGAAACATCGCATC
GAGCGAGCACGTACTCGGATGGAAGCCGGTCTTGTCGATCAGGATGATCTGGACGAAGAGCATCAGGGGC
TCGCGCCAGCCGAACTGTTCGCCAGGCTCAAGGCGCGCATGCCCGACGGCGATGATCTCGTCGTGACCCA
TGGCGATGCCTGCTTGCCGAATATCATGGTGGAAAATGGCCGCTTTTCTGGATTCATCGACTGTGGCCGG
CTGGGTGTGGCGGACCGCTATCAGGACATAGCGTTGGCTACCCGTGATATTGCTGAAGAGCTTGGCGGCG
AATGGGCTGACCGCTTCCTCGTGCTTTACGGTATCGCCGCTCCCGATTCGCAGCGCATCGCCTTCTATCG
CCTTCTTGACGAGTTCTTCTGAGGGGATCCGCTGTAAGTCTGCAGAAATTGATGATCTATTAAACAATAA
AGATGTCCACTAAAATGGAAGTTTTTCCTGTCATACTTTGTTAAGAAGGGTGAGAACAGAGTACCTACAT
TTTGAATGGAAGGATTGGAGCTACGGGGGTGGGGGTGGGGTGGGATTAGATAAATGCCTGCTCTTTACTG
AAGGCTCTTTACTATTGCTTTATGATAATGTTTCATAGTTGGATATCATAATTTAAACAAGCAAAACCAA
ATTAAGGGCCAGCTCATTCCTCCCACTCATGATCTATAGATCTATAGATCTCTCGTGGGATCATTGTTTT
TCTCTTGATTCCCACTTTGTGGTTCTAAGTACTGTGGTTTCCAAATGTGTCAGTTTCATAGCCTGAAGAA
CGAGATCAGCAGCCTCTGTTCCACATACACTTCATTCTCAGTATTGTTTTGCCAAGTTCTAATTCCATCA
GAAAGCTTGCAGAAGATCTCCCCAACTGGGGTAACCTTTGAGTTCTCTCAGTTGGGGGGGCGCGCCCTAG
AAGATGGGCGGGAGTCTTCTGGGCAGGCTTAAAGGCTAACCTGGTGTGTGGGCGTTGTCCTGCAGGGGAA
TTGAACAGGTGTAAAATTGGAGGGACAAGACTTCCCACAGATTTTCGGTTTTGTCGGGAAGTTTTTTAAT
AGGGGCAAATAGGAAAATGGAGGATAGGAGTCATCTGGGGTTTATGCAGCAAAACTACAGGTATATTGCT
TGTATCCGCCTCGGAGATTTCCATGAGGAGATAAAGACATGTCACCCGAGTTTATACTCTCCTGCTTAGA
TCCTACTACAGTATGAAATACAGTGTYGCGAGGTAGACTATGTAAGCAGATTTAATCATTTTAAAGAGCC
CAGTACTTCATATCCATTTCTCCCGCTCCTTCTGCAGCCTTATCAAAAGGTATTTAGAACACTCATTTTA
GCCCCATTTTCATTTATTATACTGGCTTATCCAACCCCTAGACAGAGCATTGGCATTTTCCCTTTCCTGA
TCTTAGAAGTCTGATGACTCATGAAACCAGACAGATTAGTTACATACACCACAAATCGAGGCTGTAGCTG
GGGCCTCAACACTGCAGTTCTTTTATAACTCCTTAGTACACTTTTTGTTGATCCTTTGCCTTGATCCTTA
ATTTTCAGTGTCTATCACCTCTCCCGTCAGGTGGTGTTCCACATTTGGGCCTATTCTCAGTCCAGGGAGT
TTTACAACAATAGATGTATTGAGAATCCAACCTAAAGCTTAACTTTCCACTCCCATGAATGCCTCTCTCC
TTTTTCTCCATTATAACTGAGCTATWACCATTAATGGTTTCAGGTGGATGTCTCCTCCCCCAATATACCT
GATGTATCTACATATTGCCAGGCTGATATTTTAAGACATWAAAGGTATATTTCATTATTGAGCCACATGG
TATTGATTACTGCTACTAAAATTTTGTCATTGTACACATCTGTAAAAGGTGGTTCCTTTTGGAATGCAAA
GTTCAGGTGTTTGTTGTCTTTCCTGACCTAAGGTCTTGTGAGCTTGTATTTTTTCTATTTAAGCAGTGCT
TTCTCTTGGACTGGCTTGACTCATGGCATTCTACACGTTATTGCTGGTCTAAATGTGATTTTGCCAAGCT
TCTTCAGGACCTATAATTTTGCTTGACTTGTAGCCAAACACAAGTAAAATGATTAAGCAACAAATGTATT
TGTGAAGCTTGGTTTTTAGGTTGTTGTGTTGTGTGTGCTTGTGCTCTATAATAATACTATCCAGGGGCTG
GAGAGGTGGCTCGGAGTTCAAGAGCACAGACTGCTCTTCCAGAAGTCCTGAGTTCAATTCCCAGCAACCA
CATGGTGGCTCACAACCATCTGTAATGGGATCTGATGCCCTCTTCTGGTGTGTCTGAAGACCACAAGTGT
ATTCACATTAAATAAATAATCCTCCTTCTTCTTCTTTTTTTTTTTTTAAAGAGAATWCTGTCTCCAGTAG
AATTACTGAAGTAATGAAATACTTTGTGTTTGTTCCAATATGGWAGCCAATAATCAAATACTCTTWAGCA
CTGGAAATGTACCAAGGAACTATTTTATTTAAGTGWACTGTGGACAGAGGAGCCATAACTGCAGACTTGT
GGGATACAGAAGACCAATGCAGACTTAATGTCTTTTCTCTTACACTAAGCAATAAAGAAATAAAAATTGA
ACTTCTAGTATCCTATTTGTTAAACTGCTAGCTTTACTAACTTTTGTGCTTCATCTATACAAAGCTGAAA
GCTAAGTCTGCAGCCATTACTAAACATGAAAGCAAGTAATGATAATTTTGGATTTCAAAAATGTAGGGCC
AGAGTTTAGCCAGCCAGTGGTGGTGCTTGCCTTTATGCCTTAATCCCAGCACTCTGGAGGCAGAGACAGG
CAGATCTCTGAGTTTGAGCCCAGCCTGGTCTACACATCAAGTTCTATCTAGGATAGCCAGGAATACACAC
AGAAACCCTGTTGGGGAGGGGGGCTCTGAGATTTCATAAAATTATAATTGAAGCATTCCCTAATGAGCCA
CTATGGATGTGGCTAAATCCGTCTACCTTTCTGATGAGATTTGGGTATTATTTTTTCTGTCTCTGCTGTT
GGTTGGGTCTTTTGACACTGTGGGCTTTCTTAAAGCCTCCTTCCCTGCCATGTGGTCTCTTGTTTGCTAC
TAACTTCCCATGGCTTAAATGGCATGGCTTTTTGCCTTCTAAGGGCAGCTGCTGAGWTTTGCAGCCTGAT
TTCCAGGGTGGGGTTGGGAAATCTTTCAAACACTAAAATTGTCCTTTAATTTTTTTTTAAAAAATGGGTT
ATATAATAAACCTCATAAAATAGTTATGAGGAGTGAGGTGGACTAATATTAATGAGTCCCTCCCCTATAA
AAGAGCTATTAAGGCTTTTTGTCTTATACTAACTTTTTTTTTAAATGTGGTATCTTTAGAACCAAGGGTC
TTAGAGTTTTAGTATACAGAAACTGTTGCATCGCTTAATCAGATTTTCTAGTTTCAAATCCAGAGAATCC
AAATTCTTCACAGCCAAAGTCAAATTAAGAATTTCTGACTTTAATGTTATTTGCTACTGTGAATATAAAA
TGATAGCTTTTCCTGAGGCAGGGTCTCACTATGTATCTCTGCCTGATCTGCAACAAGATATGTAGACTAA
AGTTCTGCCTGCTTTTGTCTCCTGAATACTAAGGTTAAAATGTAGTAATACTTTTGGAACTTGCAGGTCA
GATTCTTTTATAGGGGACACACTAAGGGAGCTTGGGTGATAGTTGGTAAATGTGTTTAAGTGATGAAAAC
TTGAATTATTATCACCGCAACCTACTTTTTAAAAAAAAAAGCCAGGCCTGTTAGAGCATGCTAAGGGATC
CCTAGGACTTGCTGAGCACACAAGAGTAGTACTTGGCAGGCTCCTGGTGAGAGCATATTTCAAAAAACAA
GGCAGACAACCAAGAAACTACAGTAAGGTTACCTGTCTTTAACCATCTGCATATACACAGGGATATTAAA
ATATTCCAAATAATATTTCATTCAAGTTTTCCCCCATCAAATTGGGACATGGATTTCTCCGGTGAATAGG
CAGAGTTGGAAACTAAACAAATGTTGGTTTTGTGATTTGTGAAATTGTTTTCAAGTGATAGTTAAAGCCC
ATGAGATACAGAACAAAGCTGCTATTTCGAGGTCTCTTGGTTATACTCAGAAGCACTTCTTTGGGTTTCC
CTGCACTATCCTGATCATGTGCTAGGCCTWCCTTAGGCTGATTGTTGTTCAAATAACTTAAGTTTCCTGT
CAGGTGATGTCATATGATTTCATATATCAAGGCAAAACATGTTATATATGTTAAACATTTGKACTTAATG
TGAAAGTTAGGTCTTTGTGGGTTTTGATTTTAATTTCAAAACCTGAGCTAAATAAGTCATTTTACATGTC
TTACATTTGGTGAATTGTATATTGTGGTTTGCAGGCAAGACTCTCTGACCTAGTAACCCTCCTATAGAGC
ACTTTGCTGGGTCACAAGTCTAGGAGTCAAGCATTTCACCTTGAAGTTGAGACGTTTTGTTAGTGTATAC
TAGTTATATGTTGGAGGACATGTTTATCCAGAAGATATTCAGGACTATTTTTGACTGGGCTAAGGAATTG
ATTCTGATTAGCACTGTTAGTGAGCATTGAGTGGCCTTTAGGCTTGAATTGGAGTCACTTGTATATCTCA
AATAATGCTGGCCTTTTTTWAAAAGCCCTTGTTCTTTATCACCCTGTTTTCTACATAATTTTTGTTCAAA
GAAATACTTGTTTGGATCTCCTTTTGACAACAATAGCATGTTTTCAAGCCATATTTTTTTTCCTTTTTTT
TTTTTTTTTTGGTTTTTCGAGACAGGGTTTCTCTGTATAGCCCTGGCTGTCCTGGAACTCACTTTGTAGA
CCAGGCTGGCCTCGAACTCAGAAATCCGCCTGCCTCTGCCTCCTGAGTGCCGGGATTAAAGGCGTGCACC
ACCACGCCTGGCTAAGTTGGATATTTTGTATATAACTATAACCAATACTAACTCCACTGGGTGGATTTTT
AATTCAGTCAGTAGTCTTAAGTGGTCTTTATTGGCCCTTATTAAAATCTACTGTTCACTCTAACAGAGGC
TGTTGGACTAGTGGSACTAAGCAACTTCCTACGGATATACTAGCAGATAAGGGTCAGGGATAGAAACTAG
TCTAGCGTTTTGTATACCTACCAGCTTATACTACCTTGTTCTGATAGAAATATTTAGGACATCTAGCTTA
TCGATCCGTCGAGGGGGGGCCCGGTACCCAGCTTTTGTTCCCTTTAGTGAGGGTTAATTGCGCGCTTGGC
GTAATCATGGTCATAGCTGTTTCCTGTGTGAAATTGTTATCCGCTCACAATTCCACACAACATACGAGCC
GGAAGCATAAAGTGTAAAGCCTGGGGTGCCTAATGAGTGAGCTAACTCACATTAATTGCGTTGCGCTCAC
TGCCCGCTTTCCAGTCGGGAAACCTGTCGTGCCAGCTGCATTAATGAATCGGCCAACGCGCGGGGAGAGG
CGGTTTGCGTATTGGGCGCTCTTCCGCTTCCTCGCTCACTGACTCGCTGCGCTCGGTCGTTCGGCTGCGG
CGAGCGGTATCAGCTCACTCAAAGGCGGTAATACGGTTATCCACAGAATCAGGGGATAACGCAGGAAAGA
ACATGTGAGCAAAAGGCCAGCAAAAGGCCAGGAACCGTAAAAAGGCCGCGTTGCTGGCGTTTTTCCATAG
GCTCCGCCCCCCTGACGAGCATCACAAAAATCGACGCTCAAGTCAGAGGTGGCGAAACCCGACAGGACTA
TAAAGATACCAGGCGTTTCCCCCTGGAAGCTCCCTCGTGCGCTCTCCTGTTCCGACCCTGCCGCTTACCG
GATACCTGTCCGCCTTTCTCCCTTCGGGAAGCGTGGCGCTTTCTCATAGCTCACGCTGTAGGTATCTCAG
TTCGGTGTAGGTCGTTCGCTCCAAGCTGGGCTGTGTGCACGAACCCCCCGTTCAGCCCGACCGCTGCGCC
TTATCCGGTAACTATCGTCTTGAGTCCAACCCGGTAAGACACGACTTATCGCCACTGGCAGCAGCCACTG
GTAACAGGATTAGCAGAGCGAGGTATGTAGGCGGTGCTACAGAGTTCTTGAAGTGGTGGCCTAACTACGG
CTACACTAGAAGGACAGTATTTGGTATCTGCGCTCTGCTGAAGCCAGTTACCTTCGGAAAAAGAGTTGGT
AGCTCTTGATCCGGCAAACAAACCACCGCTGGTAGCGGTGGTTTTTTTGTTTGCAAGCAGCAGATTACGC
GCAGAAAAAAAGGATCTCAAGAAGATCCTTTGATCTTTTCTACGGGGTCTGACGCTCAGTGGAACGAAAA
CTCACGTTAAGGGATTTTGGTCATGAGATTATCAAAAAGGATCTTCACCTAGATCCTTTTAAATTAAAAA
TGAAGTTTTAAATCAATCTAAAGTATATATGAGTAAACTTGGTCTGACAGTTACCAATGCTTAATCAGTG
AGGCACCTATCTCAGCGATCTGTCTATTTCGTTCATCCATAGTTGCCTGACTCCCCGTCGTGTAGATAAC
TACGATACGGGAGGGCTTACCATCTGGCCCCAGTGCTGCAATGATACCGCGAGACCCACGCTCACCGGCT
CCAGATTTATCAGCAATAAACCAGCCAGCCGGAAGGGCCGAGCGCAGAAGTGGTCCTGCAACTTTATCCG
CCTCCATCCAGTCTATTAATTGTTGCCGGGAAGCTAGAGTAAGTAGTTCGCCAGTTAATAGTTTGCGCAA
CGTTGTTGCCATTGCTACAGGCATCGTGGTGTCACGCTCGTCGTTTGGTATGGCTTCATTCAGCTCCGGT
TCCCAACGATCAAGGCGAGTTACATGATCCCCCATGTTGTGCAAAAAAGCGGTTAGCTCCTTCGGTCCTC
CGATCGTTGTCAGAAGTAAGTTGGCCGCAGTGTTATCACTCATGGTTATGGCAGCACTGCATAATTCTCT
TACTGTCATGCCATCCGTAAGATGCTTTTCTGTGACTGGTGAGTACTCAACCAAGTCATTCTGAGAATAG
TGTATGCGGCGACCGAGTTGCTCTTGCCCGGCGTCAATACGGGATAATACCGCGCCACATAGCAGAACTT
TAAAAGTGCTCATCATTGGAAAACGTTCTTCGGGGCGAAAACTCTCAAGGATCTTACCGCTGTTGAGATC
CAGTTCGATGTAACCCACTCGTGCACCCAACTGATCTTCAGCATCTTTTACTTTCACCAGCGTTTCTGGG
TGAGCAAAAACAGGAAGGCAAAATGCCGCAAAAAAGGGAATAAGGGCGACACGGAAATGTTGAATACTCA
TACTCTTCCTTTTTCAATATTATTGAAGCATTTATCAGGGTTATTGTCTCATGAGCGGATACATATTTGA
ATGTATTTAGAAAAATAAACAAATAGGGGTTCCGCGCACATTTCCCCGAAAAGTGCCACCTAAATTGTAA
GCGTTAATATTTTGTTAAAATTCGCGTTAAATTTTTGTTAAATCAGCTCATTTTTTAACCAATAGGCCGA
AATCGGCAAAATCCCTTATAAATCAAAAGAATAGACCGAGATAGGGT
[37 nt withheld, positions 15728-15764]
AAAGAACGTGGACTCCAACGTCAAAGG
[49 nt withheld, positions 15792-15840]
T
[91 nt withheld, positions 15842-15932]
G
[124 nt withheld, positions 15934-16057]
CCCATTCGCCATTCAGGCTGCGCAACTGTTGGGAAGGGCGATCGGTGCGGGCCTCTTCGCTATTACGCCA
GCTGGCGAAAGGGGGATGTGCTGCAAGGCGATTAAGTTGGGTAACGCCAGGGTTTTCCCAGTCACGACGT
TGTAAAACGACGGCCAGTGAGCGCGCGTAATACGACTCACTATAGGGCGAATTGGAGCTCCA
Features (pLannotate 1.2.2; 38 found; start..end, strand, type, name):
      3..1087    +  misc_feature   Rosa26 left arm: left homology arm from intron 1 of the mouse Rosa26 gene (Soriano, 1999)
   1181..1484    +  enhancer       CMV enhancer: human cytomegalovirus immediate early enhancer
   1486..1763    +  promoter       chicken β-actin promoter: No description available
   1765..2782    +  intron         chimeric intron: chimera between introns from chicken β-actin and rabbit β-globin
   2858..2891    +  protein_bind   FRT (minimal): supports FLP-mediated excision but not integration (Turan and Bode, 2011) FLP recombinase from the Saccharomyces cerevisiae 2μ plasmid
   2915..2948    -  protein_bind   loxP: Cre-mediated recombination occurs in the 8-bp core sequence (GCATACAT). Cre recombinase
   3009..3093    +  CDS            large T antigen (fragment): large T antigen from SV40 (simian virus 40)
   3116..3250    +  polyA_signal   SV40 poly(A) signal: SV40 polyadenylation signal
   3264..3347    +  CDS            large T antigen (fragment): large T antigen from SV40 (simian virus 40)
   3370..3504    +  polyA_signal   SV40 poly(A) signal: SV40 polyadenylation signal
   3518..3601    +  CDS            large T antigen (fragment): large T antigen from SV40 (simian virus 40)
   3624..3758    +  polyA_signal   SV40 poly(A) signal: SV40 polyadenylation signal
   3787..3820    -  protein_bind   loxP: Cre-mediated recombination occurs in the 8-bp core sequence (GCATACAT). Cre recombinase
   3912..4835    +  CDS            Syp: SYPH_RAT - Experimental evidence at protein level: Swiss-Prot protein existence level 1. Possibly involved in structural functions as organizing other membrane components or in targeting the vesicles to the plasma membrane. Involved in the regulation of short-term and long-term synaptic plasticity (By similarity). From Rattus norvegicus (Rat).
   4842..6269    +  CDS            tdTomato: tdTomato is a basic (constitutively fluorescent) orange fluorescent protein published in 2004, derived from Discosoma sp.. It is reported to be a somewhat slowly-maturing tandem dimer with low acid sensitivity.
   6291..6321    +  misc_feature   MCS (fragment): pBluescript multiple cloning site
   6321..6909    +  misc_feature   WPRE: woodchuck hepatitis virus posttranscriptional regulatory element
   6910..6929    +  misc_feature   MCS (fragment): pBluescript multiple cloning site
   6930..7137    +  polyA_signal   bGH poly(A) signal: bovine growth hormone polyadenylation signal
   7145..7178    +  protein_bind   attB: minimal attB site for the φC31 integrase (Groth et al., 2000) phage φC31 integrase
   7200..7699    +  promoter       PGK promoter: mouse phosphoglycerate kinase 1 promoter
   7719..7752    +  protein_bind   FRT (minimal): supports FLP-mediated excision but not integration (Turan and Bode, 2011) FLP recombinase from the Saccharomyces cerevisiae 2μ plasmid
   7759..8562    +  CDS            NeoR/KanR: aminoglycoside phosphotransferase from Tn5; aph(3')-II (or nptII); confers resistance to neomycin, kanamycin, and G418 (Geneticin®)
   8572..9033    +  polyA_signal   PGK poly(A) signal: mouse phosphoglycerate kinase 1 polyadenylation signal
   9050..9088    +  protein_bind   phage φC31 attP (fragment): attachment site of phage φC31 phage φC31 integrase
   9097..13366   +  misc_feature   Rosa26 right arm: right homology arm from intron 1 of the mouse Rosa26 gene (Soriano, 1999)
  13379..13398   +  misc_feature   MCS (fragment): pBluescript multiple cloning site
  13411..13429   -  promoter       T3 promoter: promoter for bacteriophage T3 RNA polymerase
  13472..13494   -  protein_bind   lac operator (fragment): The lac repressor binds to the lac operator to inhibit transcription in E. coli. This inhibition can be relieved by adding lactose or isopropyl-β-D-thiogalactopyranoside (IPTG). lac repressor encoded by lacI
  13498..13528   -  promoter       lac promoter: promoter for the E. coli lac operon
  13543..13564   -  protein_bind   CAP binding site: CAP binding activates transcription in the presence of cAMP. E. coli catabolite activator protein
  13577..13669   -  CDS            lacI (fragment): lac repressor; lacI; The lac repressor binds to the lac operator to inhibit transcription in E. coli. This inhibition can be relieved by adding lactose or isopropyl-β-D-thiogalactopyranoside (IPTG).
  13852..14440   -  rep_origin     ori: high-copy-number ColE1/pMB1/pBR322/pUC origin of replication
  14611..15471   -  CDS            AmpR: β-lactamase; bla; confers resistance to ampicillin, carbenicillin, and related antibiotics
  15472..15576   -  promoter       AmpR promoter: bla
  15629..16057   -  rep_origin     f1 ori (sequence partly withheld): f1 bacteriophage origin of replication; arrow indicates direction of (+) strand synthesis
  16062..16217   -  CDS            lacZα (fragment): LacZα fragment of β-galactosidase; lacZ fragment
  16225..16243   +  promoter       T7 promoter: promoter for bacteriophage T7 RNA polymerase
