[The description below was written by a language model from this plasmid's Addgene catalogue record and pLannotate feature annotations shown in this document.]
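Description:
Ai34 is a mouse gene-targeting vector built on a Rosa26 targeting backbone, designed to knock a Cre-dependent presynaptic reporter into the Rosa26 locus by homologous recombination. The cassette is flanked by a short left arm (about 1.1 kb) and a long right arm (about 4.3 kb), both from Rosa26 intron 1. The plasmid portion is pBluescript-like, with a high-copy ColE1/pUC origin, an f1 origin, ampicillin resistance, and T3/T7 promoters with lac remnants. Targeted mammalian cells are selected with G418 through a neomycin resistance gene with a PGK promoter and PGK polyadenylation signal.

The payload is driven by the CAG promoter, made up of the CMV enhancer, the chicken β-actin promoter and a chimeric intron. Downstream lies a stop cassette of three tandem SV40 polyadenylation signals between two loxP sites in the same orientation. This cassette blocks expression until Cre excises it. After excision, CAG drives rat synaptophysin fused at its C terminus to tdTomato, followed by a WPRE to enhance transcript expression and a bGH polyadenylation signal. Because synaptophysin is a synaptic vesicle protein, the red fusion would be expected to concentrate at presynaptic terminals of Cre-expressing cells.

Further recombinase sites are present. The φC31 attB and attP sites bracket the PGK-Neo cassette, which would allow its removal by φC31 integrase. One FRT site sits just after the CAG intron and a second between the PGK promoter and the Neo coding sequence, an arrangement consistent with Flp-mediated manipulation of the locus, although the record does not state their intended use. The construct comes from a toolbox of Cre-dependent transgenic reporter and optogenetic mouse lines.
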