Addgene plasmid #34881: Ai34
Depositing lab: Hongkui Zeng. Publication: A toolbox of Cre-dependent optogenetic transgenic mice for light-induced activation and silencing. Madisen L, Mao T, Koch H, Zhuo JM, Berenyi A, Fujisawa S, Hsu YW, Garcia AJ 3rd, Gu X, Zanella S, Kidney J, Gu H, Mao Y, Hooks BM, Boyden ES, Buzsaki G, Ramirez JM, Jones AR, Svoboda K, Han X, Turner EE, Zeng H. Nat Neurosci. 2012 Mar 25;15(5):793-802. doi: 10.1038/nn.3078. PubMed 22446880.
Backbone
  Vector backbone: Rosa26 Targeting Vector
  Backbone size w/o insert (bp): 13898
  Vector type: Mouse Targeting
  Selectable markers: Neomycin (select with G418)
Growth in bacteria
  Bacterial resistance: Ampicillin, 100 μg/mL
  Growth temperature: 30°C
  Growth strain: Stbl2
  Copy number: High Copy
Gene/Insert
  Gene/Insert name: CAG-Floxed Synaptophysin-tdTomato
  Insert size (bp): 2361
  Promoter: CAG
  Tag / fusion protein: tdTomato (C terminal on insert)
  Cloning method: Restriction Enzyme; 5′ cloning site MluI (not destroyed); 3′ cloning site MluI (not destroyed)
  Sequencing primers: 5′ pCAG-F, dsRed1-C; 3′ MSCV-rev
Resource information
  A portion of this plasmid was derived from a plasmid made by: Backbone - Liqun Luo
Terms and licenses: Academic/Nonprofit Terms; Industry Terms: Not Available to Industry
How to cite: Ai34 was a gift from Hongkui Zeng (Addgene plasmid # 34881 ; http://n2t.net/addgene:34881 ; RRID:Addgene_34881)
