>Addgene plasmid #34881 | Ai34 | addgene partial sequence | sequence record 43340 | tdTomato-Rev 5'-tctttgatgacggccatgt-3'
AGGGGCCGGAAACTGCCGCTGCCGGTGCTGCCGGTACCATGCCCCAGGAACAGGTGGTGGCGGCCCTCGG
AGCGCTCGTACTGTTCCACGATGGTGTAGTCCTCGTTGTGGGAGGTGATGTCCAGCTTGGTGTCCACGTA
GTAGTAGCCGGGCAGTTGCACGGGCTTCTTGGCCATGTAGATGGTCTTGAACTCCACCAGGTAGTGGCCG
CCGTCCTTCAGCTTCAGGGCCTGGTGGATCTCGCCCTTCAGCACGCCGTCGCGGGGGTACAGGCGCTCGG
TGGANGCCTCCCAGCCCATGGTCTTCTTCTGCATTACGGGGCCGTCGGGGGGGAAGTTGGTGCCGCGCAT
CTTCACCTTGTAGATCAGCGTGCCGTCCTGCAGGGAGGAGTCCTGGGTCACGGTCACCAGACCGCCGTCC
TCGAAGTTCATCACGCGCTCCCACTTGAAGCCCTCGGGGAAGGACAGCTTCTTGTAATCGGGGATGTCGG
CGGGGTGCTTCACGTACGCCTTGGAGCCGTACATGAACTGGGGGGACAGGATGTCCCAGGCGAAGGGCAG
GGGGCCGCCCTTGGTCACCTTCAGCTTGGCGGTCTGGGTGCCCTCGTAGGGGCGGCCCTCGCCCTCGCCC
TCGATCTCGAACTCGTGGCC
