>Addgene plasmid #34881 | Ai34 | addgene partial sequence | sequence record 43931 | hSYP-F 5'-CCCTTCACGTGTTGCACTTA-3'
AGTTGCACGGGCTTCTTGGCCATGTAGATGGTCTTGAACTCCACCAGGTAGTGGCCGCCGTCCTTCAGCT
TCAGGGCCTGGTGGATCTCGCCCTTCAGCACGCCGTCGCGGGGGTACAGGCGCTCGGTGGAGGCCTCCCA
GCCCATGGTCTTCTTCTGCATTACGGGGCCGTCGGGGGGGAAGTTGGTGCCGCGCATCTTCACCTTGTAG
ATCAGCGTGCCGTCCTGCAGGGAGGAGTCCTGGGTCACGGTCACCAGACCGCCGTCCTCGAAGTTCATCA
CGCGCTCCCACTTGAAGCCCTCGGGGAAGGACAGCTTCTTGTAATCGGGGATGTCGGCGGGGTGCTTCAC
GTACGCCTTGGAGCCGTACATGAACTGGGGGGACAGGATGTCCCAGGCGAAGGGCAGGGGGCCGCCCTTG
GTCACCTTCAGCTTGGCGGTCTGGGTGCCCTCGTAGGGGCGGCCCTCGCCCTCGCCCTCGATCTCGAACT
CGTGGCCGTTCATGGAGCCCTCCATGCGCACCTTGAAGCGCATGAACTCTTTGATGACGGCCATGTTGTT
GTCCTCGGA
